>Addgene plasmid #36436 | pMartini Gate C R2-R1 | depositor full sequence | sequence record 45578 | pMartini Gate C R2-R1 sequence 4621 bps
CACCTAAATTGTAAGCGTTAATATTTTGTTAAAATTCGCGTTAAATTTTTGTTAAATCAGCTCATTTTTT
AACCAATAGGCCGAAATCGGCAAAATCCCTTATAAATCAAAAGAATAGACCGAGATAGGGT
[37 nt withheld, positions 132-168]
AAAGAACGTGGACTCCAACGTCAAAGG
[49 nt withheld, positions 196-244]
T
[91 nt withheld, positions 246-336]
G
[124 nt withheld, positions 338-461]
CCCATTCGCCATTCAGGCTGCGCAACTGTTGGGAAGGGCGATCGGTGCGGGCCTCTTCGCTATTACGCCA
GCTGGCGAAAGGGGGATGTGCTGCAAGGCGATTAAGTTGGGTAACGCCAGGGTTTTCCCAGTCACGACGT
TGTAAAACGACGGCCAGTGAGCGGCCGCCGGCCTCGAGGGCCGGATCTGCAGGTCGACCAGCTGGCCAAG
CTTCTTCTAGAGGTACCGCATGCGATATCGAACCACTTTGTACAAGAAAGCTGAACGAGAAACGTAAAAT
GATATAAATATCAATATATTAAATTAGATTTTGCATAAAAAACAGACTACATAATACTGTAAAACACAAC
ATATCCAGTCACTATGGTCGACCTGCAGACTGGCTGTGTATAAGGGAGCCTGACATTTATATTCCCCAGA
ACATCAGGTTAATGGCGTTTTTGATGTCATTTTCGCGGTGGCTGAGATCAGCCACTTCTTCCCCGATAAC
GGAGACCGGCACACTGGCCATATCGGTGGTCATCATGCGCCAGCTTTCATCCCCGATATGCACCACCGGG
TAAAGTTCACGGGGGACTTTATCTGACAGCAGACGTGCACTGGCCAGGGGGATCACCATCCGTCGCCCGG
GCGTGTCAATAATATCACTCTGTACATCCACAAACAGACGATAACGGCTCTCTCTTTTATAGGTGTAAAC
CTTAAACTGCATTTCACCAGCCCCTGTTCTCGTCAGCAAAAGAGCCGTTCATTTCAATAAACCGGGCGAC
CTCAGCCATCCCTTCCTGATTTTCCGCTTTCCAGCGTTCGGCACGCAGACGACGGGCTTCATTCTGCATG
GTTGTGCTTACCAGACCGGAGATATTGACATCATATATGCCTTGAGCAACTGATAGCTGTCGCTGTCAAC
TGTCACTGTAATACGCTGCTTCATAGCATACCTCTTTTTGACATACTTCGGGTATACATATCAGTATATA
TTCTTATACCGCAAAAATCAGCGCGCAAATACGCATACTGTTATCTGGCTTTTAGTAAGCCGGATCCTCT
AGATTACGCCCCGCCTGCCACTCATCGCAGTACTGTTGTAATTCATTAAGCATTCTGCCGACATGGAAGC
CATCACAAACGGCATGATGAACCTGAATCGCCAGCGGCATCAGCACCTTGTCGCCTTGCGTATAATATTT
GCCCATGGTGAAAACGGGGGCGAAGAAGTTGTCCATATTGGCCACGTTTAAATCAAAACTGGTGAAACTC
ACCCAGGGATTGGCTGAGACGAAAAACATATTCTCAATAAACCCTTTAGGGAAATAGGCCAGGTTTTCAC
CGTAACACGCCACATCTTGCGAATATATGTGTAGAAACTGCCGGAAATCGTCGTGGTATTCACTCCAGAG
CGATGAAAACGTTTCAGTTTGCTCATGGAAAACGGTGTAACAAGGGTGAACACTATCCCATATCACCAGC
TCACCGTCTTTCATTGCCATACGGAATTCCGGATGAGCATTCATCAGGCGGGCAAGAATGTGAATAAAGG
CCGGATAAAACTTGTGCTTATTTTTCTTTACGGTCTTTAAAAAGGCCGTAATATCCAGCTGAACGGTCTG
GTTATAGGTACATTGAGCAACTGACTGAAATGCCTCAAAATGTTCTTTACGATGCCATTGGGATATATCA
ACGGTGGTATATCCAGTGATTTTTTTCTCCATTTTAGCTTCCTTAGCTCCTGAAAATCTCGACGGATCCT
AACTCAAAATCCACACATTATACGAGCCGGAAGCATAAAGTGTAAAGCCTGGGGTGCCTAATGCGGCCGC
CATAGTGACTGGATATGTTGTGTTTTACAGTATTATGTAGTCTGTTTTTTATGCAAAATCTAATTTAATA
TATTGATATTTATATCATTTTACGTTTCTCGTTCAGCTTTTTTGTACAAACTTGTTTGATATCGAGCTCT
CCCGGGAATTCGGATCCGGCCCTCGAGGCCGGCGGCCGCTTGGCGTAATCATGGTCATAGCTGTTTCCTG
TGTGAAATTGTTATCCGCTCACAATTCCACACAACATACGAGCCGGAAGCATAAAGTGTAAAGCCTGGGG
TGCCTAATGAGTGAGCTAACTCACATTAATTGCGTTGCGCTCACTGCCCGCTTTCCAGTCGGGAAACCTG
TCGTGCCAGCTGCATTAATGAATCGGCCAACGCGCGGGGAGAGGCGGTTTGCGTATTGGGCGCTCTTCCG
CTTCCTCGCTCACTGACTCGCTGCGCTCGGTCGTTCGGCTGCGGCGAGCGGTATCAGCTCACTCAAAGGC
GGTAATACGGTTATCCACAGAATCAGGGGATAACGCAGGAAAGAACATGTGAGCAAAAGGCCAGCAAAAG
GCCAGGAACCGTAAAAAGGCCGCGTTGCTGGCGTTTTTCCATAGGCTCCGCCCCCCTGACGAGCATCACA
AAAATCGACGCTCAAGTCAGAGGTGGCGAAACCCGACAGGACTATAAAGATACCAGGCGTTTCCCCCTGG
AAGCTCCCTCGTGCGCTCTCCTGTTCCGACCCTGCCGCTTACCGGATACCTGTCCGCCTTTCTCCCTTCG
GGAAGCGTGGCGCTTTCTCATAGCTCACGCTGTAGGTATCTCAGTTCGGTGTAGGTCGTTCGCTCCAAGC
TGGGCTGTGTGCACGAACCCCCCGTTCAGCCCGACCGCTGCGCCTTATCCGGTAACTATCGTCTTGAGTC
CAACCCGGTAAGACACGACTTATCGCCACTGGCAGCAGCCACTGGTAACAGGATTAGCAGAGCGAGGTAT
GTAGGCGGTGCTACAGAGTTCTTGAAGTGGTGGCCTAACTACGGCTACACTAGAAGAACAGTATTTGGTA
TCTGCGCTCTGCTGAAGCCAGTTACCTTCGGAAAAAGAGTTGGTAGCTCTTGATCCGGCAAACAAACCAC
CGCTGGTAGCGGTGGTTTTTTTGTTTGCAAGCAGCAGATTACGCGCAGAAAAAAAGGATCTCAAGAAGAT
CCTTTGATCTTTTCTACGGGGTCTGACGCTCAGTGGAACGAAAACTCACGTTAAGGGATTTTGGTCATGA
GATTATCAAAAAGGATCTTCACCTAGATCCTTTTAAATTAAAAATGAAGTTTTAAATCAATCTAAAGTAT
ATATGAGTAAACTTGGTCTGACAGTTACCAATGCTTAATCAGTGAGGCACCTATCTCAGCGATCTGTCTA
TTTCGTTCATCCATAGTTGCCTGACTCCCCGTCGTGTAGATAACTACGATACGGGAGGGCTTACCATCTG
GCCCCAGTGCTGCAATGATACCGCGAGACCCACGCTCACCGGCTCCAGATTTATCAGCAATAAACCAGCC
AGCCGGAAGGGCCGAGCGCAGAAGTGGTCCTGCAACTTTATCCGCCTCCATCCAGTCTATTAATTGTTGC
CGGGAAGCTAGAGTAAGTAGTTCGCCAGTTAATAGTTTGCGCAACGTTGTTGCCATTGCTACAGGCATCG
TGGTGTCACGCTCGTCGTTTGGTATGGCTTCATTCAGCTCCGGTTCCCAACGATCAAGGCGAGTTACATG
ATCCCCCATGTTGTGCAAAAAAGCGGTTAGCTCCTTCGGTCCTCCGATCGTTGTCAGAAGTAAGTTGGCC
GCAGTGTTATCACTCATGGTTATGGCAGCACTGCATAATTCTCTTACTGTCATGCCATCCGTAAGATGCT
TTTCTGTGACTGGTGAGTACTCAACCAAGTCATTCTGAGAATAGTGTATGCGGCGACCGAGTTGCTCTTG
CCCGGCGTCAATACGGGATAATACCGCGCCACATAGCAGAACTTTAAAAGTGCTCATCATTGGAAAACGT
TCTTCGGGGCGAAAACTCTCAAGGATCTTACCGCTGTTGAGATCCAGTTCGATGTAACCCACTCGTGCAC
CCAACTGATCTTCAGCATCTTTTACTTTCACCAGCGTTTCTGGGTGAGCAAAAACAGGAAGGCAAAATGC
CGCAAAAAAGGGAATAAGGGCGACACGGAAATGTTGAATACTCATACTCTTCCTTTTTCAATATTATTGA
AGCATTTATCAGGGTTATTGTCTCATGAGCGGATACATATTTGAATGTATTTAGAAAAATAAACAAATAG
GGGTTCCGCGCACATTTCCCCGAAAAGTGC
Features (pLannotate 1.2.2; 16 found; start..end, strand, type, name):
     33..461     -  rep_origin     f1 ori (sequence partly withheld): f1 bacteriophage origin of replication; arrow indicates direction of (+) strand synthesis
    466..621     -  CDS            lacZα (fragment): LacZα fragment of β-galactosidase; lacZ fragment
    703..827     +  protein_bind   attR2: mutant version of attR; recombination site for the Gateway® LR reaction LR Clonase™
    868..1173    -  CDS            ccdB: CcdB, a bacterial toxin that poisons DNA gyrase; ccdB; Plasmids containing the ccdB gene cannot be propagated in standard E. coli strains.
   1178..1336    -  CDS            ccdA (fragment): CCDA_ECO57 - Also known as H, letA. Experimental evidence at protein level: Swiss-Prot protein existence level 1. Antitoxin component of a type II toxin-antitoxin (TA) system which inhibits the post-segregational killing (PSK) of plasmid-free cells, also referred to as a plasmid addiction system. Binds to and blocks the activity of CcdB; will also remove bound CcdB protein from the CcdB-GyrA complex by forming a CcdA-CcdB complex, a process termed rejuvenation. Functions as a transcriptional corepressor for the ccdAB operon, repression also requires CcdB (By similarity). From Escherichia coli
   1493..2173    -  CDS            CmR: chloramphenicol acetyltransferase confers resistance to chloramphenicol
   2174..2203    -  promoter       cat promoter (fragment): promoter of the E. coli cat gene encoding chloramphenicol acetyltransferase
   2227..2257    -  promoter       lac UV5 promoter: E. coli lac promoter with an "up" mutation
   2282..2406    -  protein_bind   attR1: mutant version of attR; recombination site for the Gateway® LR reaction LR Clonase™
   2499..2515    -  protein_bind   lac operator: The lac repressor binds to the lac operator to inhibit transcription in E. coli. This inhibition can be relieved by adding lactose or isopropyl-β-D-thiogalactopyranoside (IPTG). lac repressor encoded by lacI
   2523..2553    -  promoter       lac promoter: promoter for the E. coli lac operon
   2568..2589    -  protein_bind   CAP binding site: CAP binding activates transcription in the presence of cAMP. E. coli catabolite activator protein
   2602..2694    -  CDS            lacI (fragment): lac repressor; lacI; The lac repressor binds to the lac operator to inhibit transcription in E. coli. This inhibition can be relieved by adding lactose or isopropyl-β-D-thiogalactopyranoside (IPTG).
   2877..3465    -  rep_origin     ori: high-copy-number ColE1/pMB1/pBR322/pUC origin of replication
   3636..4496    -  CDS            AmpR: β-lactamase; bla; confers resistance to ampicillin, carbenicillin, and related antibiotics
   4497..4601    -  promoter       AmpR promoter: bla
