[The description below was written by a language model from this plasmid's Addgene catalogue record and pLannotate feature annotations shown in this document.]
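Description:
pMartini Gate C R2-R1 is a 4,621 bp Gateway conversion vector built on the pMartini backbone, a small high-copy E. coli cloning plasmid. It does not carry a gene of interest. It serves as a donor of a Gateway cassette that can be excised and moved into other plasmids. The backbone provides a ColE1/pUC-type origin of replication, an f1 phage origin, and an ampicillin resistance gene (β-lactamase) with its own promoter. The cassette sits within a lacZα/lac promoter–operator region of the kind found in pUC-style cloning vectors, and it is bracketed by M13 forward and reverse sequencing primer sites.

The insert is a standard Gateway destination cassette. attR1 and attR2 recombination sites flank a chloramphenicol acetyltransferase gene (CmR, with cat and lac UV5 promoter elements), the ccdB gyrase toxin gene, and a ccdA fragment. Because ccdB kills ordinary E. coli, the plasmid must be maintained in a ccdB-tolerant strain, with chloramphenicol and ampicillin as dual selection. Clusters of restriction sites lie on both sides of the cassette. The 5' cluster includes SfiI, XhoI, HindIII, XbaI, KpnI, SphI and EcoRV, and the 3' cluster includes XhoI, SfiI, SacI and EcoRV. These sites allow the cassette to be cut out and inserted into any cloning vector, converting that vector into a Gateway destination vector for LR recombination.

In the name, "C" denotes one of three available reading frames (A, B or C), which makes in-frame fusions across the att sites possible. "R2-R1" indicates the orientation of the cassette. The plasmid belongs to a modular toolset developed for recombination transgenesis and neurogenetic analysis in Drosophila.
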