Addgene plasmid #36436: pMartini Gate C R2-R1
Depositing lab: Brian McCabe. Depositing organization: Columbia University. Publication: A modular toolset for recombination transgenesis and neurogenetic analysis of Drosophila. Wang JW, Beck ES, McCabe BD. PLoS One. 2012;7(7):e42102. Epub 2012 Jul 25. 10.1371/journal.pone.0042102 PubMed 22848718.
Backbone
  Vector backbone: pMartini
  Total vector size (bp): 4621
  Modifications to backbone: 5' cloning sites: SfiI-XhoI-HindIII-XbaI-KpnI-Acc65I-SphI-NspI-EcoRV 3' cloning sites: XhoI-SfiI-BanII-SacI-EcoRV
  Vector type: Gateway Conversion Vector
Growth in bacteria
  Bacterial resistance: Chloramphenicol and Ampicillin, 25 & 100 μg/mL
  Growth temperature: 37°C
  Growth strain: ccdB Survival
  Copy number: High Copy
Gene/Insert
  Gene/Insert name: Gateway Cassette
  Cloning method: Gateway Cloning
  Sequencing primers: 5′ M13_Fwd; 3′ M13_Rev
Terms and licenses: Academic/Nonprofit Terms; Industry Terms: Not Available to Industry
Depositor comments: This vector can be used for conversion of any cloning vector into a gateway destination vector and facilitate the generation of in-frame fusions with a gateway cassette. A,B or C are reading frames; R1-R2 or R2-R1 indicate the gateway cassette orientation. Please see the associated publication for more information: Wang J-W, Beck ES, McCabe BD (2012) A Modular Toolset for Recombination Transgenesis and Neurogenetic Analysis of Drosophila. PLoS ONE 7(7): e42102 http://www.plosone.org/article/info:doi%2F10.1371%2Fjournal.pone.0042102
How to cite: pMartini Gate C R2-R1 was a gift from Brian McCabe (Addgene plasmid # 36436 ; http://n2t.net/addgene:36436 ; RRID:Addgene_36436)
