>Addgene plasmid #36436 | pMartini Gate C R2-R1 | addgene partial sequence | sequence record 46828 | M13pUC-rev 5'-AGCGGATAACAATTTCACACAGG-3'
AGCGGCCGCCGGCCTCGAGGGCCGGATCCGAATTCCCGGGAGAGCTCGATATCAAACAAGTTTGTACAAA
AAAGCTGAACGAGAAACGTAAAATGATATAAATATCAATATATTAAATTAGATTTTGCATAAAAAACAGA
CTACATAATACTGTAAAACACAACATATCCAGTCACTATGGCGGCCGCATTAGGCACCCCAGGCTTTACA
CTTTATGCTTCCGGCTCGTATAATGTGTGGATTTTGAGTTAGGATCCGTCGAGATTTTCAGGAGCTAAGG
AAGCTAAAATGGAGAAAAAAATCACTGGATATACCACCGTTGATATATCCCAATGGCATCGTAAAGAACA
TTTTGAGGCATTTCAGTCAGTTGCTCAATGTACCTATAACCAGACCGTTCAGCTGGATATTACGGCCTTT
TTAAAGACCGTAAAGAAAAATAAGCACAAGTTTTATCCGGCCTTTATTCACATTCTTGCCCGCCTGATGA
ATGCTCATCCGGAATTCCGTATGGCAATGAAAGACGGTGAGCTGGTGATATGGGATAGTGTTCACCCTTG
TTACACCGTTTTCCATGAGCAAACTGAAACGTTTTCATCGCTCTGGAGTGAATACCACGACGATTTCCGG
CAGTTTCTACACATATATTCGCAAGATGTGGCGTGTTACGGTGAAAACCTGGCCTATTTCCCTAAAGGGT
TTATTGAGAATATGTTTTTCGTCTCAGCCAATCCCTGGGTGAGTTTCACCAGTTTTGATTTAAACGTGGC
CAATATGGACAACTTCTTCGCCCCCGTTTTCACCATGGGCAAATATTATACGCAAGGCGACAAGGTGCTG
ATGCCGCTGGCGATTCAGGTTCATCATGCCGTTTGTGATGGCTTCCATGTCGGCAGAATGCTTAATGAAT
TACAACAGTA
