>Addgene plasmid #36436 | pMartini Gate C R2-R1 | addgene partial sequence | sequence record 46833 | M13pUC-fwd 5'-CCCAGTCACGACGTTGTAAAACG-3'
AGGGCCGGATCTGCAGGTCGACCAGCTGGCCAAGCTTCTTCTAGAGGTACCGCATGCGATATCGAACCAC
TTTGTACAAGAAAGCTGAACGAGAAACGTAAAATGATATAAATATCAATATATTAAATTAGATTTTGCAT
AAAAAACAGACTACATAATACTGTAAAACACAACATATCCAGTCACTATGGTCGACCTGCAGACTGGCTG
TGTATAAGGGAGCCTGACATTTATATTCCCCAGAACATCAGGTTAATGGCGTTTTTGATGTCATTTTCGC
GGTGGCTGAGATCAGCCACTTCTTCCCCGATAACGGAGACCGGCACACTGGCCATATCGGTGGTCATCAT
GCGCCAGCTTTCATCCCCGATATGCACCACCGGGTAAAGTTCACGGGGGACTTTATCTGACAGCAGACGT
GCACTGGCCAGGGGGATCACCATCCGTCGCCCGGGCGTGTCAATAATATCACTCTGTACATCCACAAACA
GACGATAACGGCTCTCTCTTTTATAGGTGTAAACCTTAAACTGCATTTCACCAGCCCCTGTTCTCGTCAG
CAAAAGAGCCGTTCATTTCAATAAACCGGGCGACCTCAGCCATCCCTTCCTGATTTTCCGCTTTCCAGCG
TTCGGCACGCAGACGACGGGCTTCATTCTGCATGGTTGTGCTTACCAGACCGGAGATATTGACATCATAT
ATGCCTTGAGCAACTGATAGCTGTCGCTGTCAACTGTCACTGTAATACGCTGCTTCATAGCATACCTCTT
TTTGACATACTTCGGGTATACATATCAGTATATATTCTTATACCGCAAAAATCAGCGCGCAAATACGCAT
ACTGTTATCTGGCTTTT
